Addgene plasmid #18795: pBM4607
Depositing lab: Mark Johnston. Depositing organization: Washington University in Saint Louis. Publication: 'Calling Cards' method for high-throughput identification of targets of yeast DNA-binding proteins. Wang H, Heinz ME, Crosby SD, Johnston M, Mitra RD. Nat Protoc. 2008;3(10):1569-77. doi: 10.1038/nprot.2008.148. PubMed 18802438.
Backbone
  Vector backbone: pOBD2
  Backbone size w/o insert (bp): 7167
  Vector type: Yeast Expression
  Selectable markers: TRP1
Growth in bacteria
  Bacterial resistance: Ampicillin, 100 μg/mL
  Growth temperature: 37°C
  Growth strain: DH5alpha
  Copy number: High Copy
Gene/Insert
  Gene/Insert name: Sir4 (alt name: STE9)
  Species: S. cerevisiae (budding yeast)
  Insert size (bp): 891
  Mutation: aa 951-1200
  GenBank ID: M37249
  Entrez Gene: SIR4 (a.k.a. YDR227W, ASD1, STE9, UTH2)
  Tag / fusion protein: myc (C terminal on insert)
  Cloning method: Restriction Enzyme
  Sequencing primers: 5′ CACAATATTTCAAGCTATACC; 3′ CTCATCAACCAACGAAACGG
Terms and licenses: Academic/Nonprofit Terms; Industry Terms: Not Available to Industry
How to cite: pBM4607 was a gift from Mark Johnston (Addgene plasmid # 18795 ; http://n2t.net/addgene:18795 ; RRID:Addgene_18795)
