[The description below was written by a language model from this plasmid's Addgene catalogue record and pLannotate feature annotations shown in this document.]
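Description:
pBM4607 is a yeast expression plasmid built on the pOBD2 backbone, a shuttle vector of the type used for GAL4 DNA-binding-domain fusions. In E. coli it is maintained through a high-copy ColE1/pUC-type origin and selected with ampicillin via the bla gene. In S. cerevisiae it replicates as a low-copy centromeric plasmid through a CEN4/ARS1 element and is selected by TRP1 complementation. The automated annotation picks up the TRP1 promoter but does not label the TRP1 coding region itself. The annotated sequence is about 8 kb, consistent with the stated backbone plus an insert of roughly 0.9 kb.

The expression cassette is driven by the yeast ADH1 promoter, which appears as two fragments spanning the sequence origin, and ends with the ADH1 terminator. It encodes the GAL4 DNA-binding domain followed by a fragment of S. cerevisiae SIR4 corresponding to amino acids 951–1200, with a C-terminal myc epitope. The myc region matches part of a tandem Myc array. The annotated ends of the GAL4 and SIR4 features overlap slightly, which is probably an artefact of the automated matching rather than a real structural feature. Short hits to lacZα, lacI, bom, RMD1 and other yeast genes appear to be backbone remnants or flanking genomic sequence.

The associated publication describes the "Calling Cards" method for identifying genomic targets of yeast DNA-binding proteins. In that approach, a DNA-binding protein fused to a Sir4 fragment recruits the Ty5 retrotransposon integrase, so that Ty5 insertions mark the sites where the protein binds. This plasmid supplies a GAL4 DBD–Sir4–myc fusion for that purpose, with the myc tag allowing detection of the fusion protein. The record does not state whether it is meant as a control or as a template for building other fusions.
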