Features (pLannotate 1.2.2; 17 found; start..end, strand, type, name):
    299..406     +  promoter       ADH1 promoter (fragment): S. cerevisiae ADH1; promoter for alcohol dehydrogenase 1
    434..874     +  CDS            GAL4 DNA binding domain: DNA binding domain of the GAL4 transcriptional activator; Saccharomyces cerevisiae GAL4 (truncated)
    812..1675    +  CDS            SIR4 (fragment): SIR4_YEAST - Also known as ASD1, STE9, UTH2. Experimental evidence at protein level: Swiss-Prot protein existence level 1. The proteins SIR1 through SIR4 are required for transcriptional repression of the silent mating type loci, HML and HMR (PubMed:18039933). The proteins SIR2 through SIR4 repress mulitple loci by modulating chromatin structure (PubMed:18039933). Involves the compaction of chromatin fiber into a more condensed form (PubMed:18039933). From Saccharomyces cerevisiae (strain ATCC 204508 / S288c) (Baker's yeast).
   1691..1801    +  CDS            13xMyc (fragment): 13 tandem Myc epitope tags
   2052..2186    +  CDS            ADH1 (fragment): ADH1_YEAST - Also known as ADC1. Experimental evidence at protein level: Swiss-Prot protein existence level 1. This isozyme preferentially catalyzes the conversion of primary unbranched alcohols to their corresponding aldehydes. Also shows activity toward secondary alcohols. From Saccharomyces cerevisiae (strain ATCC 204508 / S288c) (Baker's yeast).
   2190..2377    +  terminator     ADH1 terminator: S. cerevisiae ADH1; transcription terminator for the S. cerevisiae alcohol dehydrogenase 1 (ADH1) gene
   2521..2587    +  CDS            lacZα (fragment): LacZα fragment of β-galactosidase; lacZ fragment
   2593..2645    -  misc_feature   bom (fragment): basis of mobility region from pBR322
   2650..2760    +  CDS            RMD1 (fragment): RMD1_YEAST - Experimental evidence at protein level: Swiss-Prot protein existence level 1. Required for sporulation where it is believed to have a role in meiotic nuclear division. From Saccharomyces cerevisiae (strain ATCC 204508 / S288c) (Baker's yeast).
   3209..4371    -  misc_feature   CEN/ARS: S. cerevisiae CEN4 centromere fused to the autonomously replicating sequence ARS1/ARS416
   4885..4986    -  promoter       TRP1 promoter: S. cerevisiae TRP1
   5092..5196    +  promoter       AmpR promoter: bla
   5197..6057    +  CDS            AmpR: β-lactamase; bla; confers resistance to ampicillin, carbenicillin, and related antibiotics
   6228..6816    +  rep_origin     ori: high-copy-number ColE1/pMB1/pBR322/pUC origin of replication
   6999..7052    +  CDS            lacI (fragment): lac repressor; lacI; The lac repressor binds to the lac operator to inhibit transcription in E. coli. This inhibition can be relieved by adding lactose or isopropyl-β-D-thiogalactopyranoside (IPTG).
   7102..7440    +  CDS            YO085_YEAST: Protein predicted: Swiss-Prot protein existence level 4. From Saccharomyces cerevisiae (strain ATCC 204508 / S288c) (Baker's yeast).
   7805..298     +  promoter       ADH1 promoter (fragment) (across the origin): S. cerevisiae ADH1; promoter for alcohol dehydrogenase 1
>Addgene plasmid #18795 | pBM4607 | depositor full sequence | sequence record 8858 | Author sequence
GTGGTACATAACGAACTAATACTGTAGCCCTAGACTTGATAGCCATCATCATATCGAAGTTTCACTACCC
TTTTTCCATTTGCCATCTATTGAAGTAATAATAGGCGCATGCAACTTCTTTTCTTTTTTTTTCTTTTCTC
TCTCCCCCGTTGTTGTCTCACCATATCCGCAATGACAAAAAAATGATGGAAGACACTAAAGGAAAAAATT
AACGACAAAGACAGCACCAACAGATGTCGTTGTTCCAGAGCTGATGAGGGGTATCTCGAAGCACACGAAA
CTTTTTCCTTCCTTCATTGACCTGCAATTATTAATCTTTTGTTTCCTCGTCATTGTTCTCGTTCCCTTTC
TTCCTTGTTTCTTTTTCTGCACAATATTTCAAGCTATACCAAGCATACAATCAACTCCAAGCTTGAAGCA
AGCCTCCTGAAAGATGAAGCTACTGTCTTCTATCGAACAAGCATGCGATATTTGCCGACTTAAAAAGCTC
AAGTGCTCCAAAGAAAAACCGAAGTGCGCCAAGTGTCTGAAGAACAACTGGGAGTGTCGCTACTCTCCCA
AAACCAAAAGGTCTCCGCTGACTAGGGCACATCTGACAGAAGTGGAATCAAGGCTAGAAAGACTGGAACA
GCTATTTCTACTGATTTTTCCTCGAGAAGACCTTGACATGATTTTGAAAATGGATTCTTTACAGGATATA
AAAGCATTGTTAACAGGATTATTTGTACAAGATAATGTGAATAAAGATGCCGTCACAGATAGATTGGCTT
CAGTGGAGACTGATATGCCTCTAACATTGAGACAGCATAGAATAAGTGCGACATCATCATCGGAAGAGAG
TAGTAACAAAGGTCAAAGACAGTTGACTGTATCGAACTATCTATTCGATGATGAAGATACCCCACCAAAC
CCAAAAAAAGAGATCAGAGTGTCGCATAGTGATACTAATTCTAGCAAACCCAAAAACACGAAGGAGAACC
TTTCAAAAAGCTCTTGGAGGCAAGAATGGCTTGCAAATTTGAAACTTATTTCCGTTTCGTTGGTTGATGA
GTTCCCTTCGGAGCTTTCCGACAGTGATAGACAAATAATTAACGAAAAAATGCAGTTACTTAAAGATATA
TTTGCTAACAACCTTAAATCAGCAATTTCCAATAATTTTAGAGAGAGTGACATCATTATACTGAAAGGTG
AAATAGAAGATTACCCAATGAGTTCTGAAATTAAGATTTACTACAACGAATTACAGAACAAGCCTGATGC
AAAAAAAGCCAGATTTTGGTCATTTATGAAGACTCAGAGATTTGTTTCCAACATGGGATTTGATATTCAG
AAGTCCTGTGAACCTGTTTCTATATCCACGTCGGTCAAACCACATGTGGTCGAGCCCGAGCATATGGCAG
ATGCCAAAATTATGCCTAAGGATATACTGCAAATTACAAAAAAACCGTTAATGGTTAAAAATGTGAAGCC
TTCTTCTCCGCCAGATGTGAAGTCTTTGGTGCAGCTGAGCACAATGGAAACGAAAACCCTACCAGAAAAG
AAGCAATTCGACAGTATTTTTAATTCTAACAAAGCAAAAATAATCCCTGGAAATGGGAAGCACGCATCAG
AAAACATCTCACTCTCTTTCTCAAGACCTGCGTCCTACGGCTATTTTTCTGTTGGAAAAAGGGTTCGGGG
ATCCTCTAGAGGTGAACAAAAGTTGATTTCTGAAGAAGATTTGAACGGTGAACAAAAGCTAATCTCCGAG
GAACACTTGAACGGTGAACAAAAATTAATCTCAGAAGAAGACTTGAACGGATCCTCTAGAGTCGACTGAA
TCGTAGATACTGAAAAACCCCGCAAGTTCACTTCAACTGTGCATCGTGCACCATCTCAATTTCTTTCATT
TATACATCGTTTTGCCTTCTTTTATGTAACTATACTCCTCTAAGTTTCAATCTTGGCCATGTAACCTCTG
ATCTATAGAATTTTTTAAATGACTAGAATTAATGCCCATCTTTTTTTTGGACCTAAATTCTTCATGAAAA
TATATTACGAGGGCTTATTCAGAAGCTTTGGACTTCTTCGCCAGAGGTTTGGTCAAGTCTCCAATCAAGG
TTGTCGGCTTGTCTACCTTGCCAGAAATTTACGAAAAGATGGAAAAGGGTCAAATCGTTGGTAGATACGT
TGTTGACACTTCTAAATAAGCGAATTTCTTATGATTTATGATTTTTATTATTAAATAAGTTATAAAAAAA
ATAAGTGTATACAAATTTTAAAGTGACTCTTAGGTTTTAAAACGAAAATTCTTATTCTTGAGTAACTCTT
TCCTGTAGGTCAGGTTGCTTTCTCAGGTATAGCATGAGGTCGCTCTTATTGACCACACCTCTACCGGCAT
GCCGAGCAAATGCCTGCAAATCGCTCCCCATTTCACCCAATTGTAGATATGCTAACTCCAGCAATGAGTT
GATGAATCTCGGTGTGTATTTTATGTCCTCAGAGGACAACACCTGTTGTAATCGTTCTTCCACACGGATC
CTGGCGTAATAGCGAAGAGGCCCGCACCGATCGCCCTTCCCAACAGTTGCGCAGCCTGAATGGCGAATGG
CGCCTGATGCGGTATTTTCTCCTTACGCATCTGTGCGGTATTTCACACCGCATATATCGCTGGGCCATTC
TCATGAAGAATATCTTGAATTTATTGTCATATTACTAGTTGGTGTGGAAGTCCATATATCGGTGATCAAT
ATAGTGGTTGACATGCTGGCTAGTCAACATTGAGCCTTTTGATCATGCAAATATATTACGGTATTTTACA
ATCAAATATCAAACTTAACTATTGACTTTATAACTTATTTAGGTGGTAACATTCTTATAAAAAAGAAAAA
AATTACTGCAAAACAGTACTAGCTTTTAACTTGTATCCTAGGTTATCTATGCTGTCTCACCATAGAGAAT
ATTACCTATTTCAGAATGTATGTCCATGATTCGCCGGGTAAATACATATAATACACAAATCTGGCTTAAT
AAAGTCTATAATATATCTCATAAAGAAGTGCTAAATTGGCTAGTGCTATATATTTTTAAGAAAATTTCTT
TTGACTAAGTCCATATCGACTTTGTAAAAGTTCACTTTAGCATACATATATTACACGAGCCAGAAATTGT
AACTTTTGCCTAAAATCACAAATTGCAAAATTTAATTGCTTGCAAAAGGTCACATGCTTATAATCAACTT
TTTTAAAAATTTAAAATACTTTTTTATTTTTTATTTTTAAACATAAATGAAATAATTTATTTATTGTTTA
TGATTACCGAAACATAAAACCTGCTCAAGAAAAAGAAACTGTTTTGTCCTTGGAAAAAAAGCACTACCTA
GGAGCGGCCAAAATGCCGAGGCTTTCATAGCTTAAACTCTTTACAGAAAATAGGCATTATAGATCAGTTC
GAGTTTTCTTATTCTTCCTTCCGGTTTTATCGTCACAGTTTTACAGTAAATAAGTATCACCTCTTAGAGT
TCGATGATAAGCTGTCAAACATGAGAATTAATTCCACATGTTAAAATAGTGAAGGAGCATGTTCGGCACA
CAGTGGACCGAACGTGGGGTAAGTGCACTAGGGTCCGGTTAAACGGATCTCGCATTGATGAGGCAACGCT
AATTATCAACATATAGATTGTTATCTATCTGCATGAACACGAAATCTTTACTTGACGACTTGAGGCTGAT
GGTGTTTATGCAAAGAAACCACTGTGTTTAATATGTGTCACTGTTTGATATTACTGTCAGCGTAGAAGAT
AATAGTAAAAGCGGTTAATAAGTGTATTTGAGATAAGTGTGATAAAGTTTTTACAGCGAAAAGACGATAA
ATACAAGAAAATGATTACGAGGATACGGAGAGAGGTATGTACATGTGTATTTATATACTAAGCTGCCGGC
GGTTGTTTGCAAGACCGAGAAAAGGCTAGCAAGAATCGGGTCATTGTAGCGTATGCGCCTGTGAACATTC
TCTTCAACAAGTTTGATTCCATTGCGGTGAAATGGTAAAAGTCAACCCCCTGCGATGTATATTTTCCTGT
ACAATCAATCAAAAAGCCAAATGATTTAGCATTATCTTTACATCTTGTTATTTTACAGATTTTATGTTTA
GATCTTTTATGCTTGCTTTTCAAAAGGCTTGCAGGCAAGTGCACAAACAATACTTAAATAAATACTACTC
AGTAATAACCTATTTCTTAGCATTTTTGACGAAATTTGCTATTTTGTTAGAGTCTTTTACACCATTTGTC
TCCACACCTCCGCTTACATCAACACCAATAACGCCATTTAATCTAAGCGCATCACCAACATTTTCTGGCG
TCAGTCCACCAGCTAACATAAAATGTAAGCTCTCGGGGCTCTCTTGCCTTCCAACCCAGTCAGAAATCGA
GTTCCAATCCAAAAGTTCACCTGTCCCACCTGCTTCTGAATCAAACAAGGGAATAAACGAATGAGGTTTC
TGTGAAGCTGCACTGAGTAGTATGTTGCAGTCTTTTGGAAATACGAGTCTTTTAATAACTGGCAAACCGA
GGAACTCTTGGTATTCTTGCCACGACTCATCTCCATGCAGTTGGACGATATCAATGCCGTAATCATTGAC
CAGAGCCAAAACATCCTCCTTAGGTTGATTACGAAACACGCCAACCAAGTATTTCGGAGTGCCTGAACTA
TTTTTATATGCTTTTACAAGACTTGAAATTTTCCTTGCAATAACCGGGTCAATTGTTCTCTTTCTATTGG
GCACACATATAATACCCAGCAAGTCAGCATCGGAATCTAGTGCACATTCTGCGGCCTCTGTGCTCTGCAA
GCCGCAAACTTTCACCAATGGACCAGAACTACCTGTGAAATTAATAACAGACATACTCCAAGCTGCCTTT
GTGTGCTTAATCACGTATACTCACGTGCTCAATAGTCACCAATGCCCTCCCTCTTGGCCCTCTCCTTTTC
TTTTTTCGACCGAATTAATTCTTGAAGACGAAAGGGCCTCGTGATACGCCTATTTTTATAGGTTAATGTC
ATGATAATAATGGTTTCTTAGACGTCAGGTGGCACTTTTCGGGGAAATGTGCGCGGAACCCCTATTTGTT
TATTTTTCTAAATACATTCAAATATGTATCCGCTCATGAGACAATAACCCTGATAAATGCTTCAATAATA
TTGAAAAAGGAAGAGTATGAGTATTCAACATTTCCGTGTCGCCCTTATTCCCTTTTTTGCGGCATTTTGC
CTTCCTGTTTTTGCTCACCCAGAAACGCTGGTGAAAGTAAAAGATGCTGAAGATCAGTTGGGTGCACGAG
TGGGTTACATCGAACTGGATCTCAACAGCGGTAAGATCCTTGAGAGTTTTCGCCCCGAAGAACGTTTTCC
AATGATGAGCACTTTTAAAGTTCTGCTATGTGGCGCGGTATTATCCCGTATTGACGCCGGGCAAGAGCAA
CTCGGTCGCCGCATACACTATTCTCAGAATGACTTGGTTGAGTACTCACCAGTCACAGAAAAGCATCTTA
CGGATGGCATGACAGTAAGAGAATTATGCAGTGCTGCCATAACCATGAGTGATAACACTGCGGCCAACTT
ACTTCTGACAACGATCGGAGGACCGAAGGAGCTAACCGCTTTTTTGCACAACATGGGGGATCATGTAACT
CGCCTTGATCGTTGGGAACCGGAGCTGAATGAAGCCATACCAAACGACGAGCGTGACACCACGATGCCTG
TAGCAATGGCAACAACGTTGCGCAAACTATTAACTGGCGAACTACTTACTCTAGCTTCCCGGCAACAATT
AATAGACTGGATGGAGGCGGATAAAGTTGCAGGACCACTTCTGCGCTCGGCCCTTCCGGCTGGCTGGTTT
ATTGCTGATAAATCTGGAGCCGGTGAGCGTGGGTCTCGCGGTATCATTGCAGCACTGGGGCCAGATGGTA
AGCCCTCCCGTATCGTAGTTATCTACACGACGGGGAGTCAGGCAACTATGGATGAACGAAATAGACAGAT
CGCTGAGATAGGTGCCTCACTGATTAAGCATTGGTAACTGTCAGACCAAGTTTACTCATATATACTTTAG
ATTGATTTAAAACTTCATTTTTAATTTAAAAGGATCTAGGTGAAGATCCTTTTTGATAATCTCATGACCA
AAATCCCTTAACGTGAGTTTTCGTTCCACTGAGCGTCAGACCCCGTAGAAAAGATCAAAGGATCTTCTTG
AGATCCTTTTTTTCTGCGCGTAATCTGCTGCTTGCAAACAAAAAAACCACCGCTACCAGCGGTGGTTTGT
TTGCCGGATCAAGAGCTACCAACTCTTTTTCCGAAGGTAACTGGCTTCAGCAGAGCGCAGATACCAAATA
CTGTCCTTCTAGTGTAGCCGTAGTTAGGCCACCACTTCAAGAACTCTGTAGCACCGCCTACATACCTCGC
TCTGCTAATCCTGTTACCAGTGGCTGCTGCCAGTGGCGATAAGTCGTGTCTTACCGGGTTGGACTCAAGA
CGATAGTTACCGGATAAGGCGCAGCGGTCGGGCTGAACGGGGGGTTCGTGCACACAGCCCAGCTTGGAGC
GAACGACCTACACCGAACTGAGATACCTACAGCGTGAGCTATGAGAAAGCGCCACGCTTCCCGAAGGGAG
AAAGGCGGACAGGTATCCGGTAAGCGGCAGGGTCGGAACAGGAGAGCGCACGAGGGAGCTTCCAGGGGGA
AACGCCTGGTATCTTTATAGTCCTGTCGGGTTTCGCCACCTCTGACTTGAGCGTCGATTTTTGTGATGCT
CGTCAGGGGGGCGGAGCCTATGGAAAAACGCCAGCAACGCGGCCTTTTTACGGTTCCTGGCCTTTTGCTG
GCCTTTTGCTCACATGTTCTTTCCTGCGTTATCCCCTGATTCTGTGGATAACCGTATTACCGCCTTTGAG
TGAGCTGATACCGCTCGCCGCAGCCGAACGACCGAGCGCAGCGAGTCAGTGAGCGAGGAAGCGGAAGAGC
GCCCAATACGCAAACCGCCTCTCCCCGCGCGTTGGCCGATTCATTAATGCAGGATCCGGGATCGAAGAAA
TGATGGTAAATGAAATAGGAAATCAAGGAGCATGAAGGCAAAAGACAAATATAAGGGTCGAACGAAAAAT
AAAGTGAAAAGTGTTGATATGATGTATTTGGCTTTGCGGCGCCGAAAAAACGAGTTTACGCAATTGCACA
ATCATGCTGACTCTGTGGCGGACCCGCGCTCTTGCCGGCCCGGCGATAACGCTGGGCGTGAGGCTGTGCC
CGGCGGAGTTTTTTGCGCCTGCATTTTCCAAGGTTTACCCTGCGCTAAGGGGCGAGATTGGAGAAGCAAT
AAGAATGCCGGTTGGGGTTGCGATGATGACGACCACGACAACTGGTGTCATTATTTAAGTTGCCGAAAGA
ACCTGAGTGCATTTGCAACATGAGTATACTAGAAGAATGAGCCAAGACTTGCGAGACGCGAGTTTGCCGG
TGGTGCGAACAATAGAGCGACCATGACCTTGAAGGTGAGACGCGCATAACCGCTAGAGTACTTTGAAGAG
GAAACAGCAATAGGGTTGCTACCAGTATAAATAGACAGGTACATACAACACTGGAAATGGTTGTCTGTTT
GAGTACGCTTTCAATTCATTTGGGTGTGCACTTTATTATGTTACAATATGGAAGGGAACTTTACACTTCT
CCTATGCACATATATTAATTAAAGTCCAATGCTAGTAGAGAAGGGGGGTAACACCCCTCCGCGCTCTTTT
CCGATTTTTTTCTAAACCGTGGAATATTTCGGATATCCTTTTGTTGTTTCCGGGTGTACAATATGGACTT
CCTCTTTTCTGGCAACCAAACCCATACATCGGGATTCCTATAATACCTTCGTTGGTCTCCCTAACATGTA
GGTGGCGGAGGGGAGATATACAATAGAACAGATACCAGACAAGACATAATGGGCTAAACAAGACTACACC
AATTACACTGCCTCATTGATG
