>Addgene plasmid #18795 | pBM4607 | addgene partial sequence | sequence record 24683 | 18795 with Gal4-N term
TCTATTCGATGANGAAGANACCCCACCAAACCCAAAAAAAGAGATCAGAGTGTCGCATAGTGATACTAAT
TCTAGCAAACCCAAAAACACGAAGGAGAACCTTTCAAAAAGCTCTTGGAGGCAAGAATGGCTTGCAAATT
TGAAACTTATTTCCGTTTCGTTGGTTGATGAGTTCCCTTCGGAGCTTTCCGACAGTGATAGACAAATAAT
TAACGAAAAAATGCAGTTACTTAAAGATATATTTGCTAACAACCTTAAATCAGCAATTTCCAATAATTTT
AGAGAGAGTGACATCATTATACTGAAAGGTGAAATAGAAGATTACCCAATGAGTTCTGAAATTAAGATTT
ACTACAACGAATTACAGAACAAGCCTGATGCAAAAAAAGCCAGATTTTGGTCATTTATGAAGACTCAGAG
ATTTGTTTCCAACATGGGATTTGATATTCAGAAGTCCTGTGAACCTGTTTCTATATCCACGTCGGTCAAA
CCACATGTGGTCGAGCCCGAGCATATGGCAGATGCCAAAATTATGCCTAAGGATATACTGCAAATTACAA
AAAAACCGTTAATGGTTAAAAATGTGAAGCCTTCTTCTCCGCCAGATGTGAAGTCTTTGGTGCAGCTGAG
CACAATGGAAACGAANACCCTACCAGAAAAGAAGCAATTCGACAGTATTTTTAATTCTAACAAAGCAAAA
ATAATCCCTGGAAATGGGAAGCACGCATCANAAAACATCTCACTCTCTTTCTNNNNANCTGCGTCCTACG
GCTATTTTTCTG
